Addgene plasmid #135710: psiCHECK2-miR-19-3p
Purpose: Mammalian expression vector, Luciferase reporter to test activity of miRNA (miR-19-3p)
Depositing lab: Florian Karreth. Depositing organization: H. Lee Moffitt Cancer Center and Research Institute.
Backbone
  Vector backbone: psiCHECK-2
  Backbone manufacturer: Promega
  Vector type: Mammalian Expression
Growth in bacteria
  Bacterial resistance: Ampicillin, 100 μg/mL
  Growth temperature: 37°C
  Growth strain: DH5alpha
  Copy number: High Copy
Gene/Insert
  Gene/Insert name: miR-19-3p reverse complement
  Species: Synthetic
  Cloning method: Restriction Enzyme; 5′ cloning site Unknown (unknown if destroyed); 3′ cloning site Unknown (unknown if destroyed)
Terms and licenses: Academic/Nonprofit Terms; Industry Terms: Not Available to Industry
How to cite: psiCHECK2-miR-19-3p was a gift from Florian Karreth (Addgene plasmid # 135710 ; http://n2t.net/addgene:135710 ; RRID:Addgene_135710)
