[The description below was written by a language model from this plasmid's Addgene catalogue record and pLannotate feature annotations shown in this document.]
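Description:
psiCHECK2-miR-19-3p is a dual-luciferase microRNA sensor built on the commercial psiCHECK-2 mammalian expression backbone. It is propagated in E. coli as a high-copy plasmid through a ColE1/pUC-type origin and selected with ampicillin via the β-lactamase gene and its native promoter. The sequenced record is 6,272 nt, and the annotated features account for the standard backbone elements.

The plasmid carries two independent reporter cassettes. In the first, the SV40 enhancer/early promoter, followed by a chimeric β-globin/immunoglobulin intron that improves transcript processing, drives human codon-optimized Renilla luciferase (hRluc); a T7 promoter just upstream of the coding sequence also permits in vitro transcription. This unit ends in a synthetic poly(A) signal. The insert is a synthetic sequence that is the reverse complement of miR-19-3p, that is, a perfectly complementary target site for that microRNA. It is not annotated in the feature table and the cloning sites are recorded as unknown. In psiCHECK-2 designs such sites are normally placed in the short region between the hRluc stop codon and the synthetic poly(A) signal, where they act as part of the 3′ UTR, and the gap there is consistent with this. The second cassette uses the HSV thymidine kinase promoter to express firefly luciferase (luc+), terminated by an SV40 poly(A) region.

When the plasmid is transfected into mammalian cells, active miR-19-3p binds the complementary site and represses the Renilla transcript, lowering its signal. Firefly luciferase is unaffected and serves as an internal control for transfection efficiency. The Renilla-to-firefly ratio therefore gives a readout of miR-19-3p activity, which is the stated purpose of the construct.
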