Features (pLannotate 1.2.2; 12 found; start..end, strand, type, name):
     62..419     +  promoter       SV40 promoter: SV40 enhancer and early promoter
    489..621     +  intron         chimeric intron: chimera between introns from human β-globin and immunoglobulin heavy chain genes
    666..684     +  promoter       T7 promoter: promoter for bacteriophage T7 RNA polymerase
    694..1629    +  CDS            hRluc: Renilla luciferase human codon-optimized
   1687..1735    +  polyA_signal   poly(A) signal: synthetic polyadenylation signal
   1744..2495    +  promoter       HSV TK promoter: herpes simplex virus thymidine kinase promoter
   2531..4183    +  CDS            luciferase: firefly luciferase; luc+; enhanced luc+ version of the luciferase gene AAS38485.1 42718124.0
   4227..4348    -  polyA_signal   SV40 poly(A) signal: SV40 polyadenylation signal
   4371..4439    -  CDS            large T antigen (fragment): large T antigen from SV40 (simian virus 40)
   4481..4585    +  promoter       AmpR promoter: bla
   4586..5446    +  CDS            AmpR: β-lactamase; bla; confers resistance to ampicillin, carbenicillin, and related antibiotics
   5617..6205    +  rep_origin     ori: high-copy-number ColE1/pMB1/pBR322/pUC origin of replication
>Addgene plasmid #135710 | psiCHECK2-miR-19-3p | addgene full sequence | sequence record 322207 | Addgene NGS Result
AGATCTGCGCAGCACCATGGCCTGAAATAACCTCTGAAAGAGGAACTTGGTTAGGTACCTTCTGAGGCGG
AAAGAACCAGCTGTGGAATGTGTGTCAGTTAGGGTGTGGAAAGTCCCCAGGCTCCCCAGCAGGCAGAAGT
ATGCAAAGCATGCATCTCAATTAGTCAGCAACCAGGTGTGGAAAGTCCCCAGGCTCCCCAGCAGGCAGAA
GTATGCAAAGCATGCATCTCAATTAGTCAGCAACCATAGTCCCGCCCCTAACTCCGCCCATCCCGCCCCT
AACTCCGCCCAGTTCCGCCCATTCTCCGCCCCATGGCTGACTAATTTTTTTTATTTATGCAGAGGCCGAG
GCCGCCTCGGCCTCTGAGCTATTCCAGAAGTAGTGAGGAGGCTTTTTTGGAGGCCTAGGCTTTTGCAAAA
AGCTTGATTCTTCTGACACAACAGTCTCGAACTTAAGCTGCAGAAGTTGGTCGTGAGGCACTGGGCAGGT
AAGTATCAAGGTTACAAGACAGGTTTAAGGAGACCAATAGAAACTGGGCTTGTCGAGACAGAGAAGACTC
TTGCGTTTCTGATAGGCACCTATTGGTCTTACTGACATCCACTTTGCCTTTCTCTCCACAGGTGTCCACT
CCCAGTTCAATTACAGCTCTTAAGGCTAGAGTACTTAATACGACTCACTATAGGCTAGCCACCATGGCTT
CCAAGGTGTACGACCCCGAGCAACGCAAACGCATGATCACTGGGCCTCAGTGGTGGGCTCGCTGCAAGCA
AATGAACGTGCTGGACTCCTTCATCAACTACTATGATTCCGAGAAGCACGCCGAGAACGCCGTGATTTTT
CTGCATGGTAACGCTGCCTCCAGCTACCTGTGGAGGCACGTCGTGCCTCACATCGAGCCCGTGGCTAGAT
GCATCATCCCTGATCTGATCGGAATGGGTAAGTCCGGCAAGAGCGGGAATGGCTCATATCGCCTCCTGGA
TCACTACAAGTACCTCACCGCTTGGTTCGAGCTGCTGAACCTTCCAAAGAAAATCATCTTTGTGGGCCAC
GACTGGGGGGCTTGTCTGGCCTTTCACTACTCCTACGAGCACCAAGACAAGATCAAGGCCATCGTCCATG
CTGAGAGTGTCGTGGACGTGATCGAGTCCTGGGACGAGTGGCCTGACATCGAGGAGGATATCGCCCTGAT
CAAGAGCGAAGAGGGCGAGAAAATGGTGCTTGAGAATAACTTCTTCGTCGAGACCATGCTCCCAAGCAAG
ATCATGCGGAAACTGGAGCCTGAGGAGTTCGCTGCCTACCTGGAGCCATTCAAGGAGAAGGGCGAGGTTA
GACGGCCTACCCTCTCCTGGCCTCGCGAGATCCCTCTCGTTAAGGGAGGCAAGCCCGACGTCGTCCAGAT
TGTCCGCAACTACAACGCCTACCTTCGGGCCAGCGACGATCTGCCTAAGATGTTCATCGAGTCCGACCCT
GGGTTCTTTTCCAACGCTATTGTCGAGGGAGCTAAGAAGTTCCCTAACACCGAGTTCGTGAAGGTGAAGG
GCCTCCACTTCAGCCAGGAGGACGCTCCAGATGAAATGGGTAAGTACATCAAGAGCTTCGTGGAGCGCGT
GCTGAAGAACGAGCAGTAATTCTAGGCGATCGCTCGAGTCAGTTTTGCATGGATTTGCACAGCGGCCGCT
GGCCGCAATAAAATATCTTTATTTTCATTACATCTGTGTGTTGGTTTTTTGTGTGAGGATCTAAATGAGT
CTTCGGACCTCGCGGGGGCCGCTTAAGCGGTGGTTAGGGTTTGTCTGACGCGGGGGGAGGGGGAAGGAAC
GAAACACTCTCATTCGGAGGCGGCTCGGGGTTTGGTCTTGGTGGCCACGGGCACGCAGAAGAGCGCCGCG
ATCCTCTTAAGCACCCCCCCGCCCTCCGTGGAGGCGGGGGTTTGGTCGGCGGGTGGTAACTGGCGGGCCG
CTGACTCGGGCGGGTCGCGCGCCCCAGAGTGTGACCTTTTCGGTCTGCTCGCAGACCCCCGGGCGGCGCC
GCCGCGGCGGCGACGGGCTCGCTGGGTCCTAGGCTCCATGGGGACCGTATACGTGGACAGGCTCTGGAGC
ATCCGCACGACTGCGGTGATATTACCGGAGACCTTCTGCGGGACGAGCCGGGTCACGCGGCTGACGCGGA
GCGTCCGTTGGGCGACAAACACCAGGACGGGGCACAGGTACACTATCTTGTCACCCGGAGGCGCGAGGGA
CTGCAGGAGCTTCAGGGAGTGGCGCAGCTGCTTCATCCCCGTGGCCCGTTGCTCGCGTTTGCTGGCGGTG
TCCCCGGAAGAAATATATTTGCATGTCTTTAGTTCTATGATGACACAAACCCCGCCCAGCGTCTTGTCAT
TGGCGAATTCGAACACGCAGATGCAGTCGGGGCGGCGCGGTCCCAGGTCCACTTCGCATATTAAGGTGAC
GCGTGTGGCCTCGAACACCGAGCGACCCTGCAGCGACCCGCTTAAAAGCTTGGCATTCCGGTACTGTTGG
TAAAGCCACCATGGCCGATGCTAAGAACATTAAGAAGGGCCCTGCTCCCTTCTACCCTCTGGAGGATGGC
ACCGCTGGCGAGCAGCTGCACAAGGCCATGAAGAGGTATGCCCTGGTGCCTGGCACCATTGCCTTCACCG
ATGCCCACATTGAGGTGGACATCACCTATGCCGAGTACTTCGAGATGTCTGTGCGCCTGGCCGAGGCCAT
GAAGAGGTACGGCCTGAACACCAACCACCGCATCGTGGTGTGCTCTGAGAACTCTCTGCAGTTCTTCATG
CCAGTGCTGGGCGCCCTGTTCATCGGAGTGGCCGTGGCCCCTGCTAACGACATTTACAACGAGCGCGAGC
TGCTGAACAGCATGGGCATTTCTCAGCCTACCGTGGTGTTCGTGTCTAAGAAGGGCCTGCAGAAGATCCT
GAACGTGCAGAAGAAGCTGCCTATCATCCAGAAGATCATCATCATGGACTCTAAGACCGACTACCAGGGC
TTCCAGAGCATGTACACATTCGTGACATCTCATCTGCCTCCTGGCTTCAACGAGTACGACTTCGTGCCAG
AGTCTTTCGACAGGGACAAAACCATTGCCCTGATCATGAACAGCTCTGGGTCTACCGGCCTGCCTAAGGG
CGTGGCCCTGCCTCATCGCACCGCCTGTGTGCGCTTCTCTCACGCCCGCGACCCTATTTTCGGCAACCAG
ATCATCCCCGACACCGCTATTCTGAGCGTGGTGCCATTCCACCACGGCTTCGGCATGTTCACCACCCTGG
GCTACCTGATTTGCGGCTTTCGGGTGGTGCTGATGTACCGCTTCGAGGAGGAGCTGTTCCTGCGCAGCCT
GCAAGACTACAAAATTCAGTCTGCCCTGCTGGTGCCAACCCTGTTCAGCTTCTTCGCTAAGAGCACCCTG
ATCGACAAGTACGACCTGTCTAACCTGCACGAGATTGCCTCTGGCGGCGCCCCACTGTCTAAGGAGGTGG
GCGAAGCCGTGGCCAAGCGCTTTCATCTGCCAGGCATCCGCCAGGGCTACGGCCTGACCGAGACAACCAG
CGCCATTCTGATTACCCCAGAGGGCGACGACAAGCCTGGCGCCGTGGGCAAGGTGGTGCCATTCTTCGAG
GCCAAGGTGGTGGACCTGGACACCGGCAAGACCCTGGGAGTGAACCAGCGCGGCGAGCTGTGTGTGCGCG
GCCCTATGATTATGTCCGGCTACGTGAATAACCCTGAGGCCACAAACGCCCTGATCGACAAGGACGGCTG
GCTGCACTCTGGCGACATTGCCTACTGGGACGAGGACGAGCACTTCTTCATCGTGGACCGCCTGAAGTCT
CTGATCAAGTACAAGGGCTACCAGGTGGCCCCAGCCGAGCTGGAGTCTATCCTGCTGCAGCACCCTAACA
TTTTCGACGCCGGAGTGGCCGGCCTGCCCGACGACGATGCCGGCGAGCTGCCTGCCGCCGTCGTCGTGCT
GGAACACGGCAAGACCATGACCGAGAAGGAGATCGTGGACTATGTGGCCAGCCAGGTGACAACCGCCAAG
AAGCTGCGCGGCGGAGTGGTGTTCGTGGACGAGGTGCCCAAGGGCCTGACCGGCAAGCTGGACGCCCGCA
AGATCCGCGAGATCCTGATCAAGGCTAAGAAAGGCGGCAAGATCGCCGTGTAATAATTCTAGAGTCGGGG
CGGCCGGCCGCTTCGAGCAGACATGATAAGATACATTGATGAGTTTGGACAAACCACAACTAGAATGCAG
TGAAAAAAATGCTTTATTTGTGAAATTTGTGATGCTATTGCTTTATTTGTAACCATTATAAGCTGCAATA
AACAAGTTAACAACAACAATTGCATTCATTTTATGTTTCAGGTTCAGGGGGAGGTGTGGGAGGTTTTTTA
AAGCAAGTAAAACCTCTACAAATGTGGTAAAATCGATAAGGATCCAGGTGGCACTTTTCGGGGAAATGTG
CGCGGAACCCCTATTTGTTTATTTTTCTAAATACATTCAAATATGTATCCGCTCATGAGACAATAACCCT
GATAAATGCTTCAATAATATTGAAAAAGGAAGAGTATGAGTATTCAACATTTCCGTGTCGCCCTTATTCC
CTTTTTTGCGGCATTTTGCCTTCCTGTTTTTGCTCACCCAGAAACGCTGGTGAAAGTAAAAGATGCTGAA
GATCAGTTGGGTGCACGAGTGGGTTACATCGAACTGGATCTCAACAGCGGTAAGATCCTTGAGAGTTTTC
GCCCCGAAGAACGTTTTCCAATGATGAGCACTTTTAAAGTTCTGCTATGTGGCGCGGTATTATCCCGTAT
TGACGCCGGGCAAGAGCAACTCGGTCGCCGCATACACTATTCTCAGAATGACTTGGTTGAGTACTCACCA
GTCACAGAAAAGCATCTTACGGATGGCATGACAGTAAGAGAATTATGCAGTGCTGCCATAACCATGAGTG
ATAACACTGCGGCCAACTTACTTCTGACAACGATCGGAGGACCGAAGGAGCTAACCGCTTTTTTGCACAA
CATGGGGGATCATGTAACTCGCCTTGATCGTTGGGAACCGGAGCTGAATGAAGCCATACCAAACGACGAG
CGTGACACCACGATGCCTGTAGCAATGGCAACAACGTTGCGCAAACTATTAACTGGCGAACTACTTACTC
TAGCTTCCCGGCAACAATTAATAGACTGGATGGAGGCGGATAAAGTTGCAGGACCACTTCTGCGCTCGGC
CCTTCCGGCTGGCTGGTTTATTGCTGATAAATCTGGAGCCGGTGAGCGTGGGTCTCGCGGTATCATTGCA
GCACTGGGGCCAGATGGTAAGCCCTCCCGTATCGTAGTTATCTACACGACGGGGAGTCAGGCAACTATGG
ATGAACGAAATAGACAGATCGCTGAGATAGGTGCCTCACTGATTAAGCATTGGTAACTGTCAGACCAAGT
TTACTCATATATACTTTAGATTGATTTAAAACTTCATTTTTAATTTAAAAGGATCTAGGTGAAGATCCTT
TTTGATAATCTCATGACCAAAATCCCTTAACGTGAGTTTTCGTTCCACTGAGCGTCAGACCCCGTAGAAA
AGATCAAAGGATCTTCTTGAGATCCTTTTTTTCTGCGCGTAATCTGCTGCTTGCAAACAAAAAAACCACC
GCTACCAGCGGTGGTTTGTTTGCCGGATCAAGAGCTACCAACTCTTTTTCCGAAGGTAACTGGCTTCAGC
AGAGCGCAGATACCAAATACTGTTCTTCTAGTGTAGCCGTAGTTAGGCCACCACTTCAAGAACTCTGTAG
CACCGCCTACATACCTCGCTCTGCTAATCCTGTTACCAGTGGCTGCTGCCAGTGGCGATAAGTCGTGTCT
TACCGGGTTGGACTCAAGACGATAGTTACCGGATAAGGCGCAGCGGTCGGGCTGAACGGGGGGTTCGTGC
ACACAGCCCAGCTTGGAGCGAACGACCTACACCGAACTGAGATACCTACAGCGTGAGCTATGAGAAAGCG
CCACGCTTCCCGAAGGGAGAAAGGCGGACAGGTATCCGGTAAGCGGCAGGGTCGGAACAGGAGAGCGCAC
GAGGGAGCTTCCAGGGGGAAACGCCTGGTATCTTTATAGTCCTGTCGGGTTTCGCCACCTCTGACTTGAG
CGTCGATTTTTGTGATGCTCGTCAGGGGGGCGGAGCCTATGGAAAAACGCCAGCAACGCGGCCTTTTTAC
GGTTCCTGGCCTTTTGCTGGCCTTTTGCTCACATGGCTCGAC
